Addgene plasmid #176091: mNeonGreen-3xrGBD
Purpose: Visualization of active Rho
Depositing lab: Dorus Gadella. Depositing organization: University of Amsterdam. Publication: Visualizing endogenous Rho activity with an improved localization-based, genetically encoded biosensor. Mahlandt EK, Arts JJG, van der Meer WJ, van der Linden FH, Tol S, van Buul JD, Gadella TWJ, Goedhart J. J Cell Sci. 2021 Aug 6. pii: 271216. doi: 10.1242/jcs.258823. PubMed 34357388.
Backbone
  Vector backbone: pEGFP-C1
  Backbone manufacturer: Clontech
  Vector type: Mammalian Expression
Growth in bacteria
  Bacterial resistance: Kanamycin, 50 μg/mL
  Growth temperature: 37°C
  Growth strain: DH5alpha
  Copy number: High Copy
Gene/Insert
  Gene/Insert name: rhotekin
  Species: M. musculus (mouse)
  Entrez Gene: Rtkn
  Promoter: CMVdel
  Cloning method: Restriction Enzyme; 5′ cloning site Unknown (unknown if destroyed)
Terms and licenses: Academic/Nonprofit Terms; Industry Terms: Not Available to Industry
How to cite: mNeonGreen-3xrGBD was a gift from Dorus Gadella (Addgene plasmid # 176091 ; http://n2t.net/addgene:176091 ; RRID:Addgene_176091)
