[The description below was written by a language model from this plasmid's Addgene catalogue record and pLannotate feature annotations shown in this document.]
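Description:
mNeonGreen-3xrGBD is a mammalian expression plasmid built on the Clontech pEGFP-C1 backbone that encodes a localization-based, genetically encoded biosensor for active Rho GTPase. The payload is an N-terminal mNeonGreen, a bright, fast-maturing monomeric green/yellow fluorescent protein, fused upstream of rhotekin-derived sequence. As the name indicates, this is three tandem copies of the rhotekin Rho-binding domain (rGBD). The catalogue lists the insert as mouse Rtkn. The automated annotation marks only one rhotekin fragment, matched to the rat orthologue, within the roughly 800 nt between mNeonGreen and the SV40 polyadenylation signal. The tandem repeats are therefore not individually resolved in the feature table. Expression is driven by "CMVdel", a truncated CMV promoter. This agrees with the table, which shows only short fragments of the CMV enhancer and minimal promoter. Such a deletion is generally used to keep expression low, although the record does not state this rationale explicitly.

The rest of the plasmid is standard for the pEGFP-C1 family. A high-copy ColE1/pUC origin supports propagation in E. coli, and an f1 origin is also present. A NeoR/KanR cassette sits under tandem bacterial (bla) and SV40 early promoters with an HSV TK polyadenylation signal. It confers kanamycin resistance in bacteria and would allow G418 selection in mammalian cells. The short large T antigen, ble and bGH poly(A) hits are small fragments, most likely residual backbone sequence rather than functional elements.

The construct is used for live-cell fluorescence imaging. The rGBD binds the active, GTP-bound form of Rho, so the fluorescent fusion relocates to sites where endogenous Rho is activated, and those sites can be seen directly.
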