Features (pLannotate 1.2.2; 14 found; start..end, strand, type, name):
      1..93      +  enhancer       CMV enhancer (fragment): human cytomegalovirus immediate early enhancer
     91..114     +  promoter       minimal CMV promoter (fragment): human cytomegalovirus (CMV) immediate early promoter
    159..863     +  CDS            mNeonGreen: mNeonGreen is a basic (constitutively fluorescent) green/yellow fluorescent protein published in 2013, derived from Branchiostoma lanceolatum. It is reported to be a very rapidly-maturing monomer with moderate acid sensitivity.
   1140..1394    +  CDS            Rtkn (fragment): RTKN_RAT - Experimental evidence at protein level: Swiss-Prot protein existence level 1. Mediates Rho signaling to activate NF-kappa-B and may confer increased resistance to apoptosis to cells in gastric tumorigenesis. May play a novel role in the organization of septin structures (By similarity). From Rattus norvegicus (Rat).
   1660..1744    +  CDS            large T antigen (fragment): large T antigen from SV40 (simian virus 40)
   1767..1888    +  polyA_signal   SV40 poly(A) signal: SV40 polyadenylation signal
   1922..2350    -  rep_origin     f1 ori (sequence partly withheld): f1 bacteriophage origin of replication; arrow indicates direction of (+) strand synthesis
   2377..2481    +  promoter       AmpR promoter: bla
   2483..2840    +  promoter       SV40 promoter: SV40 enhancer and early promoter
   2875..3669    +  CDS            NeoR/KanR: aminoglycoside phosphotransferase from Tn5; aph(3')-II (or nptII); confers resistance to neomycin, kanamycin, and G418 (Geneticin®)
   3690..3842    +  CDS            ble (fragment): BLE_KLEPN - Experimental evidence at protein level: Swiss-Prot protein existence level 1. Binding protein with a strong affinity to the bleomycin family of antibiotics. Binds to CL990; an antimitotic-antibiotic compound. From Klebsiella pneumoniae.
   3901..3948    +  polyA_signal   HSV TK poly(A) signal: herpes simplex virus thymidine kinase polyadenylation signal (Cole and Stacy, 1985)
   4039..4055    -  polyA_signal   bGH poly(A) signal (fragment): bovine growth hormone polyadenylation signal
   4277..4865    +  rep_origin     ori: high-copy-number ColE1/pMB1/pBR322/pUC origin of replication
>Addgene plasmid #176091 | mNeonGreen-3xrGBD | addgene full sequence | sequence record 346255 | Addgene NGS Result
TAGTTATTAATAGTAATCAATTACGGGGTCATTAGTTCATAGCCCATATATGGAGTTCCGCGTTACATAA
CTTACGGTAAATGGCCCGCCTGGGAGGTCTATATAAGCAGAGCTGGTTTAGTGAACCGTCAGATCCGCTA
GCGCTACCGGTCGCCACCATGGTGAGCAAGGGCGAGGAGGATAACATGGCCTCTCTCCCAGCGACACATG
AGTTACACATCTTTGGCTCCATCAACGGTGTGGACTTTGACATGGTGGGTCAGGGCACCGGCAATCCAAA
TGATGGTTATGAGGAGTTAAACCTGAAGTCCACCAAGGGTGACCTCCAGTTCTCCCCCTGGATTCTGGTC
CCTCATATCGGGTATGGCTTCCATCAGTACCTGCCCTACCCTGACGGGATGTCGCCTTTCCAGGCCGCCA
TGGTAGATGGCTCCGGCTACCAAGTCCATCGCACAATGCAGTTTGAAGATGGTGCCTCCCTTACTGTTAA
CTACCGCTACACCTACGAGGGAAGCCACATCAAAGGAGAGGCCCAGGTGAAGGGGACTGGTTTCCCTGCT
GACGGTCCTGTGATGACCAACTCGCTGACCGCTGCGGACTGGTGCAGGTCGAAGAAGACTTACCCCAACG
ACAAAACCATCATCAGTACCTTTAAGTGGAGTTACACCACTGGAAATGGCAAGCGCTACCGGAGCACTGC
GCGGACCACCTACACCTTTGCCAAGCCAATGGCGGCTAACTATCTGAAGAACCAGCCGATGTACGTGTTC
CGTAAGACGGAGCTCAAGCACTCCAAGACCGAGCTCAACTTCAAGGAGTGGCAAAAGGCCTTTACCGATG
TGATGGGCATGGACGAGCTGTACATCCCCCTCGAGTCCATCCTGGAGGACCTCAATATGCTCTACATCCG
GCAGATGGCACTCAGCCTGGAGGACACAGAGCTGCAGAGGAAACTAGATCATGAGATCCGGATGAGGGAT
GGGGCCTGCAAGCTGCTGGCAGCCTGCTCCCAGCGAGAGCAGGCTCTGGAAGCCACCAAGAGCCTGCTGG
TGTGCAACAGCCGTATTCTCAGCTACATGGGTGAGCTGCAGCGGCGAAAGGAGGCCCAGGTGCTGGAGAA
GACAGGCAGGGTCGAGTCCATCCTGGAGGACCTCAATATGCTCTACATCCGGCAGATGGCACTCAGCCTG
GAGGACACAGAGCTGCAGAGGAAACTAGATCATGAGATCCGGATGAGGGATGGGGCCTGCAAGCTGCTGG
CAGCCTGCTCCCAGCGAGAGCAGGCTCTGGAAGCCACCAAGAGCCTGCTGGTGTGCAACAGCCGTATTCT
CAGCTACATGGGTGAGCTGCAGCGGCGAAAGGAGGCCCAGGTGCTGGAGAAGACAGGCAGGCGTCGAGTT
ATCCTGGAGGACCTCAATATGCTCTACATCCGGCAGATGGCACTCAGCCTGGAGGACACAGAGCTGCAGA
GGAAACTAGATCATGAGATCCGGATGAGGGATGGGGCCTGCAAGCTGCTGGCAGCCTGCTCCCAGCGAGA
GCAGGCTCTGGAAGCCACCAAGAGCCTGCTGGTGTGCAACAGCCGTATTCTCAGCTACATGGGTGAGCTG
CAGCGGCGAAAGGAGGCCCAGGTGCTGGAGAAGACAGGCTCTAGATAACTGATCATAATCAGCCATACCA
CATTTGTAGAGGTTTTACTTGCTTTAAAAAACCTCCCACACCTCCCCCTGAACCTGAAACATAAAATGAA
TGCAATTGTTGTTGTTAACTTGTTTATTGCAGCTTATAATGGTTACAAATAAAGCAATAGCATCACAAAT
TTCACAAATAAAGCATTTTTTTCACTGCATTCTAGTTGTGGTTTGTCCAAACTCATCAATGTATCTTAAC
GCGTAAATTGTAAGCGTTAATATTTTGTTAAAATTCGCGTTAAATTTTTGTTAAATCAGCTCATTTTTTA
ACCAATAGGCCGAAATCGGCAAAATCCCTTATAAATCAAAAGAATAGACCGAGATAGGGT
[37 nt withheld, positions 2021-2057]
AAAGAACGTGGACTCCAACGTCAAAGG
[49 nt withheld, positions 2085-2133]
T
[91 nt withheld, positions 2135-2225]
G
[124 nt withheld, positions 2227-2350]
CAGGTGGCACTTTTCGGGGAAATGTGCGCGGAACCCCTATTTGTTTATTTTTCTAAATACATTCAAATAT
GTATCCGCTCATGAGACAATAACCCTGATAAATGCTTCAATAATATTGAAAAAGGAAGAGTCCTGAGGCG
GAAAGAACCAGCTGTGGAATGTGTGTCAGTTAGGGTGTGGAAAGTCCCCAGGCTCCCCAGCAGGCAGAAG
TATGCAAAGCATGCATCTCAATTAGTCAGCAACCAGGTGTGGAAAGTCCCCAGGCTCCCCAGCAGGCAGA
AGTATGCAAAGCATGCATCTCAATTAGTCAGCAACCATAGTCCCGCCCCTAACTCCGCCCATCCCGCCCC
TAACTCCGCCCAGTTCCGCCCATTCTCCGCCCCATGGCTGACTAATTTTTTTTATTTATGCAGAGGCCGA
GGCCGCCTCGGCCTCTGAGCTATTCCAGAAGTAGTGAGGAGGCTTTTTTGGAGGCCTAGGCTTTTGCAAA
GATCGATCAAGAGACAGGATGAGGATCGTTTCGCATGATTGAACAAGATGGATTGCACGCAGGTTCTCCG
GCCGCTTGGGTGGAGAGGCTATTCGGCTATGACTGGGCACAACAGACAATCGGCTGCTCTGATGCCGCCG
TGTTCCGGCTGTCAGCGCAGGGGCGCCCGGTTCTTTTTGTCAAGACCGACCTGTCCGGTGCCCTGAATGA
ACTGCAAGACGAGGCAGCGCGGCTATCGTGGCTGGCCACGACGGGCGTTCCTTGCGCAGCTGTGCTCGAC
GTTGTCACTGAAGCGGGAAGGGACTGGCTGCTATTGGGCGAAGTGCCGGGGCAGGATCTCCTGTCATCTC
ACCTTGCTCCTGCCGAGAAAGTATCCATCATGGCTGATGCAATGCGGCGGCTGCATACGCTTGATCCGGC
TACCTGCCCATTCGACCACCAAGCGAAACATCGCATCGAGCGAGCACGTACTCGGATGGAAGCCGGTCTT
GTCGATCAGGATGATCTGGACGAAGAGCATCAGGGGCTCGCGCCAGCCGAACTGTTCGCCAGGCTCAAGG
CGAGCATGCCCGACGGCGAGGATCTCGTCGTGACCCATGGCGATGCCTGCTTGCCGAATATCATGGTGGA
AAATGGCCGCTTTTCTGGATTCATCGACTGTGGCCGGCTGGGTGTGGCGGACCGCTATCAGGACATAGCG
TTGGCTACCCGTGATATTGCTGAAGAGCTTGGCGGCGAATGGGCTGACCGCTTCCTCGTGCTTTACGGTA
TCGCCGCTCCCGATTCGCAGCGCATCGCCTTCTATCGCCTTCTTGACGAGTTCTTCTGAGCGGGACTCTG
GGGTTCGAAATGACCGACCAAGCGACGCCCAACCTGCCATCACGAGATTTCGATTCCACCGCCGCCTTCT
ATGAAAGGTTGGGCTTCGGAATCGTTTTCCGGGACGCCGGCTGGATGATCCTCCAGCGCGGGGATCTCAT
GCTGGAGTTCTTCGCCCACCCTAGGGGGAGGCTAACTGAAACACGGAAGGAGACAATACCGGAAGGAACC
CGCGCTATGACGGCAATAAAAAGACAGAATAAAACGCACGGTGTTGGGTCGTTTGTTCATAAACGCGGGG
TTCGGTCCCAGGGCTGGCACTCTGTCGATACCCCACCGAGACCCCATTGGGGCCAATACGCCCGCGTTTC
TTCCTTTTCCCCACCCCACCCCCCAAGTTCGGGTGAAGGCCCAGGGCTCGCAGCCAACGTCGGGGCGGCA
GGCCCTGCCATAGCCTCAGGTTACTCATATATACTTTAGATTGATTTAAAACTTCATTTTTAATTTAAAA
GGATCTAGGTGAAGATCCTTTTTGATAATCTCATGACCAAAATCCCTTAACGTGAGTTTTCGTTCCACTG
AGCGTCAGACCCCGTAGAAAAGATCAAAGGATCTTCTTGAGATCCTTTTTTTCTGCGCGTAATCTGCTGC
TTGCAAACAAAAAAACCACCGCTACCAGCGGTGGTTTGTTTGCCGGATCAAGAGCTACCAACTCTTTTTC
CGAAGGTAACTGGCTTCAGCAGAGCGCAGATACCAAATACTGTTCTTCTAGTGTAGCCGTAGTTAGGCCA
CCACTTCAAGAACTCTGTAGCACCGCCTACATACCTCGCTCTGCTAATCCTGTTACCAGTGGCTGCTGCC
AGTGGCGATAAGTCGTGTCTTACCGGGTTGGACTCAAGACGATAGTTACCGGATAAGGCGCAGCGGTCGG
GCTGAACGGGGGGTTCGTGCACACAGCCCAGCTTGGAGCGAACGACCTACACCGAACTGAGATACCTACA
GCGTGAGCTATGAGAAAGCGCCACGCTTCCCGAAGGGAGAAAGGCGGACAGGTATCCGGTAAGCGGCAGG
GTCGGAACAGGAGAGCGCACGAGGGAGCTTCCAGGGGGAAACGCCTGGTATCTTTATAGTCCTGTCGGGT
TTCGCCACCTCTGACTTGAGCGTCGATTTTTGTGATGCTCGTCAGGGGGGCGGAGCCTATGGAAAAACGC
CAGCAACGCGGCCTTTTTACGGTTCCTGGCCTTTTGCTGGCCTTTTGCTCACATGTTCTTTCCTGCGTTA
TCCCCTGATTCTGTGGATAACCGTATTACCGCCATGCAT
